Addgene plasmid #111601: plexm-mouse LRRC33
Purpose: Express mouse LRRC33 in 293T cells
Depositing lab: Timothy Springer. Publication: A Milieu Molecule for TGF-beta Required for Microglia Function in the Nervous System. Qin Y, Garrison BS, Ma W, Wang R, Jiang A, Li J, Mistry M, Bronson RT, Santoro D, Franco C, Robinton DA, Stevens B, Rossi DJ, Lu C, Springer TA. Cell. 2018 Jun 28;174(1):156-171.e16. doi: 10.1016/j.cell.2018.05.027. Epub 2018 Jun 14. PubMed 29909984.
Backbone
  Vector backbone: plexm
  Backbone size w/o insert (bp): 4500
  Total vector size (bp): 6500
  Vector type: Mammalian Expression
  Selectable markers: N/A
Growth in bacteria
  Bacterial resistance: Ampicillin, 100 μg/mL
  Growth temperature: 37°C
  Growth strain: DH5alpha
  Copy number: High Copy
Gene/Insert
  Gene/Insert name: mouse LRRC33 (alt name: NRROS)
  Species: M. musculus (mouse)
  Insert size (bp): 2000
  Mutation: Starts at aa 18
  Entrez Gene: Nrros (a.k.a. E430025L02Rik, Lrcc33, Lrrc33)
  Tag / fusion protein: FLAG (N terminal on insert)
  Cloning method: Restriction Enzyme; 5′ cloning site Xho I (destroyed during cloning); 3′ cloning site Sal I (destroyed during cloning)
  Sequencing primers: 5′ ATGGAGTTCCCGCCCCTCTGGC; 3′ TCAGTATATGGAGGACCAGTGGC
Terms and licenses: Academic/Nonprofit Terms; Industry Terms: Not Available to Industry
How to cite: plexm-mouse LRRC33 was a gift from Timothy Springer (Addgene plasmid # 111601 ; http://n2t.net/addgene:111601 ; RRID:Addgene_111601)
