[The description below was written by a language model from this plasmid's Addgene catalogue record and pLannotate feature annotations shown in this document.]
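Description:
plexm-mouse LRRC33 is a mammalian expression plasmid built on the plexm backbone (about 4.5 kb, roughly 6.6 kb in total with insert) and intended for expressing mouse LRRC33, also known as NRROS, in 293T cells. It is propagated in E. coli as a high-copy plasmid through a ColE1/pUC-type origin, with selection by ampicillin resistance from the β-lactamase gene under its own promoter. The record lists no mammalian selectable marker, so it appears suited to transient transfection rather than selection of stable lines. Short remnants of the lac promoter, lac operator, CAP binding site and a lacI fragment lie between the expression cassette and the origin. These are carried over from the cloning vector and have no role in mammalian expression.

Expression is driven by a CAG-type arrangement: the human cytomegalovirus immediate-early enhancer, the chicken β-actin promoter and a chimeric chicken β-actin/rabbit β-globin intron, which together give strong constitutive transcription in mammalian cells. Transcripts are terminated by the rabbit β-globin polyadenylation signal. The short "HBB" fragments annotated on either side of the insert most likely reflect β-globin exon sequence belonging to this cassette rather than intended coding regions. The insert of about 2 kb encodes mouse Nrros beginning at amino acid 18, with a FLAG epitope fused at its N terminus for detection or immunoprecipitation. Starting at residue 18 suggests the native signal peptide was removed. The feature table annotates no replacement secretion signal, although an unannotated stretch lies upstream of the tag. The insert was cloned between XhoI and SalI sites, both of which were destroyed. The associated publication concerns LRRC33 as a milieu molecule for TGF-β in microglia.
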