Features (pLannotate 1.2.2; 15 found; start..end, strand, type, name):
     73..376     +  enhancer       CMV enhancer: human cytomegalovirus immediate early enhancer
    378..655     +  promoter       chicken β-actin promoter: No description available
    656..1672    +  intron         chimeric intron: chimera between introns from chicken β-actin and rabbit β-globin
   1670..1747    +  CDS            HBB (fragment): HBB_LEPEU - Experimental evidence at protein level: Swiss-Prot protein existence level 1. Involved in oxygen transport from the lung to the various peripheral tissues. From Lepus europaeus (European hare).
   1820..1840    +  CDS            FLAG (fragment): FLAG® epitope tag, followed by an enterokinase cleavage site
   1844..3871    +  CDS            Nrros: LRC33_MOUSE - Also known as Lrrc33 From Mus musculus (Mouse).
   3904..3978    +  CDS            HBB (fragment): HBB_PONPY - Experimental evidence at transcript level: Swiss-Prot protein existence level 2. Involved in oxygen transport from the lung to the various peripheral tissues. From Pongo pygmaeus (Bornean orangutan).
   4049..4104    +  polyA_signal   β-globin poly(A) signal: rabbit β-globin polyadenylation signal (Gil and Proudfoot, 1987)
   4489..4505    -  protein_bind   lac operator: The lac repressor binds to the lac operator to inhibit transcription in E. coli. This inhibition can be relieved by adding lactose or isopropyl-β-D-thiogalactopyranoside (IPTG). lac repressor encoded by lacI
   4513..4543    -  promoter       lac promoter: promoter for the E. coli lac operon
   4558..4579    -  protein_bind   CAP binding site: CAP binding activates transcription in the presence of cAMP. E. coli catabolite activator protein
   4595..4696    -  CDS            lacI (fragment): LACI_ECOLI - Experimental evidence at protein level: Swiss-Prot protein existence level 1. Repressor of the lactose operon. Binds allolactose as an inducer. From Escherichia coli (strain K12).
   4879..5467    -  rep_origin     ori: high-copy-number ColE1/pMB1/pBR322/pUC origin of replication
   5638..6498    -  CDS            AmpR: β-lactamase; bla; confers resistance to ampicillin, carbenicillin, and related antibiotics
   6499..6603    -  promoter       AmpR promoter: bla
>Addgene plasmid #111601 | plexm-mouse LRRC33 | addgene full sequence | sequence record 211613 | Addgene Assembled Sequence
TTGATTATTGACTAGTTATTAATAGTAATCAATTACGGGGTCATTAGTTCATAGCCCATATATGGAGTTC
CGCGTTACATAACTTACGGTAAATGGCCCGCCTGGCTGACCGCCCAACGACCCCCGCCCATTGACGTCAA
TAATGACGTATGTTCCCATAGTAACGCCAATAGGGACTTTCCATTGACGTCAATGGGTGGAGTATTTACG
GTAAACTGCCCACTTGGCAGTACATCAAGTGTATCATATGCCAAGTACGCCCCCTATTGACGTCAATGAC
GGTAAATGGCCCGCCTGGCATTATGCCCAGTACATGACCTTATGGGACTTTCCTACTTGGCAGTACATCT
ACGTATTAGTCATCGCTATTACCATGGTCGAGGTGAGCCCCACGTTCTGCTTCACTCTCCCCATCTCCCC
CCCCTCCCCACCCCCAATTTTGTATTTATTTATTTTTTAATTATTTTGTGCAGCGATGGGGGCGGGGGGG
GGGGGGGGGCGCGCGCCAGGCGGGGCGGGGCGGGGCGAGGGGCGGGGCGGGGCGAGGCGGAGAGGTGCGG
CGGCAGCCAATCAGAGCGGCGCGCTCCGAAAGTTTCCTTTTATGGCGAGGCGGCGGCGGCGGCGGCCCTA
TAAAAAGCGAAGCGCGCGGCGGGCGGGAGTCGCTGCGCGCTGCCTTCGCCCCGTGCCCCGCTCCGCCGCC
GCCTCGCGCCGCCCGCCCCGGCTCTGACTGACCGCGTTACTCCCACAGGTGAGCGGGCGGGACGGCCCTT
CTCCTCCGGGCTGTAATTAGCGCTTGGTTTAATGACGGCTTGTTTCTTTTCTGTGGCTGCGTGAAAGCCT
TGAGGGGCTCCGGGAGGGCCCTTTGTGCGGGGGGAGCGGCTCGGGGGGTGCGTGCGTGTGTGTGTGCGTG
GGGAGCGCCGCGTGCGGCTCCGCGCTGCCCGGCGGCTGTGAGCGCTGCGGGCGCGGCGCGGGGCTTTGTG
CGCTCCGCAGTGTGCGCGAGGGGAGCGCGGCCGGGGGCGGTGCCCCGCGGTGCGGGGGGGGCTGCGAGGG
GAACAAAGGCTGCGTGCGGGGTGTGTGCGTGGGGGGGTGAGCAGGGGGTGTGGGCGCGTCGGTCGGGCTG
CAACCCCCCCTGCACCCCCCTCCCCGAGTTGCTGAGCACGGCCCGGCTTCGGGTGCGGGGCTCCGTACGG
GGCGTGGCGCGGGGCTCGCCGTGCCGGGCGGGGGGTGGCGGCAGGTGGGGGTGCCGGGCGGGGCGGGGCC
GCCTCGGGCCGGGGAGGGCTCGGGGGAGGGGCGCGGCGGCCCCCGGAGCGCCGGCGGCTGTCGAGGCGCG
GCGAGCCGCAGCCATTGCCTTTTATGGTAATCGTGCGAGAGGGCGCAGGGACTTCCTTTGTCCCAAATCT
GTGCGGAGCCGAAATCTGGGAGGCGCCGCCGCACCCCCTCTAGCGGGCGCGGGGCGAAGCGGTGCGGCGC
CGGCAGGAAGGAAATGGGCGGGGAGGGCCTTCGTGCGTCGCCGCGCCGCCGTCCCCTTCTCCCTCTCCAG
CCTCGGGGCTGTCCGCGGGGGGACGGCTGCCTTCGGGGGGGACGGGGCAGGGCGGGGTTCGGCTTCTGGC
GTGTGACCGGCGGCTCTAGAGCCTCTGCTAACCATGTTCATGCCTTCTTCTTTTTCCTACAGCTCCTGGG
CAACGTGCTGGTTATTGTGCTGTCTCATCATTTTGGCAAAGAATTGCGGCCGTCTCAGGCCGAATTCGCC
ACCATGTGGTGGCGCCTGTGGTGGCTGCTGCTGCTGCTGCTGCTGCTGTGGCCCATGGTGTGGGCCGACT
ACAAGGACGACGACGACAAGCTCGAGTGGAGGAGCGGACCTGGGACAGCCACTGCAGCTTCCCAAGGAGG
CTGCAAGGTGGTCGACGGAGTCGCTGACTGCCGGGGTCTGAACCTTGCTTCGGTACCCAGCAGCCTCCCA
CCCCATTCCCGGATGCTCATTCTGGATGCTAACCCTCTCAAGGACCTGTGGAACCATTCCCTCCAGGCCT
ACCCACGCCTGGAGAACCTCAGCCTGCATAGCTGTCACCTGGACCGTATCAGCCACTACGCCTTCCGAGA
GCAAGGCCACTTACGCAACCTGGTTCTGGCAGACAACCGCCTCTCGGAGAACTACAAGGAGTCAGCCGCA
GCACTCCACACCCTGCTGGGACTTCGGAGACTGGACTTGTCTGGAAACTCCCTGACCGAAGACATGGCGG
CTCTCATGCTTCAGAACCTCTCCTCGTTGGAGGTTGTGTCCTTGGCAAGGAATACCCTCATGAGGCTCGA
CGACTCTATCTTTGAGGGCCTGGAACACCTTGTAGAGCTAGATTTGCAGAGAAACTACATCTTTGAGATC
GAGGGCGGGGCGTTTGACGGCTTGACTGAGCTGAGGCGTCTCAACCTTGCCTATAACAACCTCCCCTGCA
TTGTGGACTTCAGCCTCACCCAGTTACGGTTCCTCAACGTCAGTTATAACATCCTAGAGTGGTTCCTGGC
AGCCAGGGAGGAGGTGGCCTTCGAATTGGAGATACTGGACCTGTCTCACAACCAGCTGCTCTTCTTCCCA
CTCTTGCCTCAGTGCGGCAAGCTGCACACCCTCCTGCTCCAGGACAACAACATGGGCTTCTACAGGGAGC
TTTACAACACCTCCTCCCCGCAGGAGATGGTGGCCCAGTTCCTTCTTGTGGACGGCAATGTGACTAACAT
CACAACTGTCAACCTCTGGGAGGAGTTTTCCTCCAGCGACCTGTCAGCTCTTCGCTTCCTGGACATGAGC
CAAAACCAGTTCCGGCACTTGCCGGATGGTTTCCTGAAGAAGACACCTTCCCTTTCCCACCTGAACCTCA
ACCAGAACTGCCTGAAGATGCTCCACATCCGGGAGCACGAGCCGCCGGGAGCACTCACCGAGCTGGATCT
GAGCCACAACCAGTTGGCAGAGCTGCACCTGGCTCCGGGGCTCACGGGCTCCCTCAGGAACCTCCGGGTG
TTCAACCTGAGTTCCAACCAGCTCCTGGGGGTCCCCACTGGCCTTTTCGACAATGCCAGCAGCATCACTA
CAATCGACATGAGTCACAATCAGATCTCACTTTGTCCTCAGATGGTGCCCGTAGACTGGGAGGGGCCTCC
CAGTTGTGTGGATTTCAGAAACATGGGCTCTTTGAGGAGCCTTTCTCTGGACGGCTGTGGGCTGAAGGCA
TTACAAGACTGCCCGTTCCAGGGGACCTCCCTCACTCATTTAGACCTGTCTAGCAACTGGGGGGTTCTGA
ATGGGAGCATCAGCCCTCTCTGGGCTGTTGCCCCGACATTACAGGTCCTGTCTCTCAGGGACGTGGGCCT
TGGTTCTGGCGCTGCAGAGATGGACTTCTCTGCGTTTGGGAATCTGCGGGCGTTGGATCTGTCGGGAAAC
TCCCTGACCAGCTTCCCAAAGTTCAAGGGCAGTTTGGCCCTTCGGACTCTCGACCTCCGCAGAAACTCTC
TCACGGCCCTCCCTCAGAGGGTTGTGTCCGAGCAGCCTCTGAGGGGTCTGCAGACCATCTACCTCAGCCA
GAACCCTTATGACTGCTGTGGGGTGGAAGGATGGGGGGCCCTGCAGCAGCACTTCAAGACTGTTGCGGAC
TTGTCCATGGTCACTTGCAACCTCTCTTCCAAGATCGTCCGTGTGGTGGAGCTGCCCGAAGGCCTGCCTC
AGGGCTGTAAGTGGGAACAGGTGGACACTGGTCTCTTCTACCTCGTGCTCATCCTGCCCAGCTGCCTCAC
CCTGCTGGTGGCCTGTACTGTCGTCTTCCTCACTTTTAAGAAGCCTTTGCTTCAGGTCATCAAGAGCCGC
TGCCACTGGTCCTCCATATACACCGGTTAAAGTCGAGACTAGTATCGCGATAATTCACTCCTCAGGTGCA
GGCTGCCTATCAGAAGGTGGTGGCTGGTGTGGCCAATGCCCTGGCTCACAAATACCACTGAGATCTTTTT
CCCTCTGCCAAAAATTATGGGGACATCATGAAGCCCCTTGAGCATCTGACTTCTGGCTAATAAAGGAAAT
TTATTTTCATTGCAATAGTGTGTTGGAATTTTTTGTGTCTCTCACTCGGAAGGACATATGGGAGGGCAAA
TCATTTAAAACATCAGAATGAGTATTTGGTTTAGAGTTTGGCAACATATGCCCATATGCTGGCTGCCATG
AACAAAGGTTGGCTATAAAGAGGTCATCAGTATATGAAACAGCCCCCTGCTGTCCATTCCTTATTCCATA
GAAAAGCCTTGACTTGAGGTTAGATTTTTTTTATATTTTGTTTTGTGTTATTTTTTTCTTTAACATCCCT
AAAATTTTCCTTACATGTTTTACTAGCCAGATTTTTCCTCCTCTCCTGACTACTCCCAGTCATAGCTGTC
CCTCTTCTCTTATGGAGATCCCTCGACCTGCAGCCCAAGCTTGGCGTAATCATGGTCATAGCTGTTTCCT
GTGTGAAATTGTTATCCGCTCACAATTCCACACAACATACGAGCCGGAAGCATAAAGTGTAAAGCCTGGG
GTGCCTAATGAGTGAGCTAACTCACATTAATTGCGTTGCGCTCACTGCCCGCTTTCCAGTCGGGAAACCT
GTCGTGCCAGCGGATCGATCCGCTGCATTAATGAATCGGCCAACGCGCGGGGAGAGGCGGTTTGCGTATT
GGGCGCTCTTCCGCTTCCTCGCTCACTGACTCGCTGCGCTCGGTCGTTCGGCTGCGGCGAGCGGTATCAG
CTCACTCAAAGGCGGTAATACGGTTATCCACAGAATCAGGGGATAACGCAGGAAAGAACATGTGAGCAAA
AGGCCAGCAAAAGGCCAGGAACCGTAAAAAGGCCGCGTTGCTGGCGTTTTTCCATAGGCTCCGCCCCCCT
GACGAGCATCACAAAAATCGACGCTCAAGTCAGAGGTGGCGAAACCCGACAGGACTATAAAGATACCAGG
CGTTTCCCCCTGGAAGCTCCCTCGTGCGCTCTCCTGTTCCGACCCTGCCGCTTACCGGATACCTGTCCGC
CTTTCTCCCTTCGGGAAGCGTGGCGCTTTCTCATAGCTCACGCTGTAGGTATCTCAGTTCGGTGTAGGTC
GTTCGCTCCAAGCTGGGCTGTGTGCACGAACCCCCCGTTCAGCCCGACCGCTGCGCCTTATCCGGTAACT
ATCGTCTTGAGTCCAACCCGGTAAGACACGACTTATCGCCACTGGCAGCAGCCACTGGTAACAGGATTAG
CAGAGCGAGGTATGTAGGCGGTGCTACAGAGTTCTTGAAGTGGTGGCCTAACTACGGCTACACTAGAAGA
ACAGTATTTGGTATCTGCGCTCTGCTGAAGCCAGTTACCTTCGGAAAAAGAGTTGGTAGCTCTTGATCCG
GCAAACAAACCACCGCTGGTAGCGGTGGTTTTTTTGTTTGCAAGCAGCAGATTACGCGCAGAAAAAAAGG
ATCTCAAGAAGATCCTTTGATCTTTTCTACGGGGTCTGACGCTCAGTGGAACGAAAACTCACGTTAAGGG
ATTTTGGTCATGAGATTATCAAAAAGGATCTTCACCTAGATCCTTTTAAATTAAAAATGAAGTTTTAAAT
CAATCTAAAGTATATATGAGTAAACTTGGTCTGACAGTTACCAATGCTTAATCAGTGAGGCACCTATCTC
AGCGATCTGTCTATTTCGTTCATCCATAGTTGCCTGACTCCCCGTCGTGTAGATAACTACGATACGGGAG
GGCTTACCATCTGGCCCCAGTGCTGCAATGATACCGCGAGACCCACGCTCACCGGCTCCAGATTTATCAG
CAATAAACCAGCCAGCCGGAAGGGCCGAGCGCAGAAGTGGTCCTGCAACTTTATCCGCCTCCATCCAGTC
TATTAATTGTTGCCGGGAAGCTAGAGTAAGTAGTTCGCCAGTTAATAGTTTGCGCAACGTTGTTGCCATT
GCTACAGGCATCGTGGTGTCACGCTCGTCGTTTGGTATGGCTTCATTCAGCTCCGGTTCCCAACGATCAA
GGCGAGTTACATGATCCCCCATGTTGTGCAAAAAAGCGGTTAGCTCCTTCGGTCCTCCGATCGTTGTCAG
AAGTAAGTTGGCCGCAGTGTTATCACTCATGGTTATGGCAGCACTGCATAATTCTCTTACTGTCATGCCA
TCCGTAAGATGCTTTTCTGTGACTGGTGAGTACTCAACCAAGTCATTCTGAGAATAGTGTATGCGGCGAC
CGAGTTGCTCTTGCCCGGCGTCAATACGGGATAATACCGCGCCACATAGCAGAACTTTAAAAGTGCTCAT
CATTGGAAAACGTTCTTCGGGGCGAAAACTCTCAAGGATCTTACCGCTGTTGAGATCCAGTTCGATGTAA
CCCACTCGTGCACCCAACTGATCTTCAGCATCTTTTACTTTCACCAGCGTTTCTGGGTGAGCAAAAACAG
GAAGGCAAAATGCCGCAAAAAAGGGAATAAGGGCGACACGGAAATGTTGAATACTCATACTCTTCCTTTT
TCAATATTATTGAAGCATTTATCAGGGTTATTGTCTCATGAGCGGATACATATTTGAATGTATTTAGAAA
AATAAACAAATAGGGGTTCCGCGCACATTTCCCCGAAAAGTG
