>Addgene plasmid #111601 | plexm-mouse LRRC33 | depositor partial sequence | sequence record 209662 | mouse LRRC33
ATGGAGTTCCCGCCCCTCTGGCTTTGCCTGGGTTTTCACTTCTTGATTGTGGAATGGAGGAGCGGACCTG
GGACAGCCACTGCAGCTTCCCAAGGAGGCTGCAAGGTGGTCGACGGAGTCGCTGACTGCCGGGGTCTGAA
CCTTGCTTCGGTACCCAGCAGCCTCCCACCCCATTCCCGGATGCTCATTCTGGATGCTAACCCTCTCAAG
GACCTGTGGAACCATTCCCTCCAGGCCTACCCACGCCTGGAGAACCTCAGCCTGCATAGCTGTCACCTGG
ACCGTATCAGCCACTACGCCTTCCGAGAGCAAGGCCACTTACGCAACCTGGTTCTGGCAGACAACCGCCT
CTCGGAGAACTACAAGGAGTCAGCCGCAGCACTCCACACCCTGCTGGGACTTCGGAGACTGGACTTGTCT
GGAAACTCCCTGACCGAAGACATGGCGGCTCTCATGCTTCAGAACCTCTCCTCGTTGGAGGTTGTGTCCT
TGGCAAGGAATACCCTCATGAGGCTCGACGACTCTATCTTTGAGGGCCTGGAACACCTTGTAGAGCTAGA
TTTGCAGAGAAACTACATCTTTGAGATCGAGGGCGGGGCGTTTGACGGCTTGACTGAGCTGAGGCGTCTC
AACCTTGCCTATAACAACCTCCCCTGCATTGTGGACTTCAGCCTCACCCAGTTACGGTTCCTCAACGTCA
GTTATAACATCCTAGAGTGGTTCCTGGCAGCCAGGGAGGAGGTGGCCTTCGAATTGGAGATACTGGACCT
GTCTCACAACCAGCTGCTCTTCTTCCCACTCTTGCCTCAGTGCGGCAAGCTGCACACCCTCCTGCTCCAG
GACAACAACATGGGCTTCTACAGGGAGCTTTACAACACCTCCTCCCCGCAGGAGATGGTGGCCCAGTTCC
TTCTTGTGGACGGCAATGTGACTAACATCACAACTGTCAACCTCTGGGAGGAGTTTTCCTCCAGCGACCT
GTCAGCTCTTCGCTTCCTGGACATGAGCCAAAACCAGTTCCGGCACTTGCCGGATGGTTTCCTGAAGAAG
ACACCTTCCCTTTCCCACCTGAACCTCAACCAGAACTGCCTGAAGATGCTCCACATCCGGGAGCACGAGC
CGCCGGGAGCACTCACCGAGCTGGATCTGAGCCACAACCAGTTGGCAGAGCTGCACCTGGCTCCGGGGCT
CACGGGCTCCCTCAGGAACCTCCGGGTGTTCAACCTGAGTTCCAACCAGCTCCTGGGGGTCCCCACTGGC
CTTTTCGACAATGCCAGCAGCATCACTACAATCGACATGAGTCACAATCAGATCTCACTTTGTCCTCAGA
TGGTGCCCGTAGACTGGGAGGGGCCTCCCAGTTGTGTGGATTTCAGAAACATGGGCTCTTTGAGGAGCCT
TTCTCTGGACGGCTGTGGGCTGAAGGCATTACAAGACTGCCCGTTCCAGGGGACCTCCCTCACTCATTTA
GACCTGTCTAGCAACTGGGGGGTTCTGAATGGGAGCATCAGCCCTCTCTGGGCTGTTGCCCCGACATTAC
AGGTCCTGTCTCTCAGGGACGTGGGCCTTGGTTCTGGCGCTGCAGAGATGGACTTCTCTGCGTTTGGGAA
TCTGCGGGCGTTGGATCTGTCGGGAAACTCCCTGACCAGCTTCCCAAAGTTCAAGGGCAGTTTGGCCCTT
CGGACTCTCGACCTCCGCAGAAACTCTCTCACGGCCCTCCCTCAGAGGGTTGTGTCCGAGCAGCCTCTGA
GGGGTCTGCAGACCATCTACCTCAGCCAGAACCCTTATGACTGCTGTGGGGTGGAAGGATGGGGGGCCCT
GCAGCAGCACTTCAAGACTGTTGCGGACTTGTCCATGGTCACTTGCAACCTCTCTTCCAAGATCGTCCGT
GTGGTGGAGCTGCCCGAAGGCCTGCCTCAGGGCTGTAAGTGGGAACAGGTGGACACTGGTCTCTTCTACC
TCGTGCTCATCCTGCCCAGCTGCCTCACCCTGCTGGTGGCCTGTACTGTCGTCTTCCTCACTTTTAAGAA
GCCTTTGCTTCAGGTCATCAAGAGCCGCTGCCACTGGTCCTCCATATACTGA
