>Addgene plasmid #111601 | plexm-mouse LRRC33 | addgene partial sequence | sequence record 211612 | Addgene NGS Partial Result
GGCGGGGGGNNGGGCGGGGCGAGGCGGAGAGGTGCGGCGGCAGCCAATCAGAGCGGCGCGCTCCGAAAGT
TTCCTTTTATGGCGAGGCGGCGGCGGCGGCGGCCCTATAAAAAGCGAAGCGCGCGGCGGGCGGGAGTCGC
TGCGCGCTGCCTTCGCCCCGTGCCCCGCTCCGCCGCCGCCTCGCGCCGCCCGCCCCGGCTCTGACTGACC
GCGTTACTCCCACAGGTGAGCGGGCGGGACGGCCCTTCTCCTCCGGGCTGTAATTAGCGCTTGGTTTAAT
GACGGCTTGTTTCTTTTCTGTGGCTGCGTGAAAGCCTTGAGGGGCTCCGGGAGGGCCCTTTGTGCGGGGG
GAGCGGCTCGGGGGGTGCGTGCGTGTGTGTGTGCGTGGGGAGCGCCGCGTGCGGCTCCGCGCTGCCCGGC
GGCTGTGAGCGCTGCGGGCGCGGCGCGGGGCTTTGTGCGCTCCGCAGTGTGCGCGAGGGGAGCGCGGCCG
GGGGCGGTGCCCCGCGGTGCGGGGGGGGCTGCGAGGGGAACAAAGGCTGCGTGCGGGGTGTGTGCGTGGG
GGGGTGAGCAGGGGGTGTGGGCGCGTCGGTCGGGCTGCAACCCCCCCTGCACCCCCCTCCCCGAGTTGCT
GAGCACGGCCCGGCTTCGGGTGCGGGGCTCCGTACGGGGCGTGGCGCGGGGCTCGCCGTGCCGGGCGGGG
GGTGGCGGCAGGTGGGGGTGCCGGGCGGGGCGGGGCCGCCTCGGGCCGGGGAGGGCTCGGGGGAGGGGCG
CGGCGGCCCCCGGAGCGCCGGCGGCTGTCGAGGCGCGGCGAGCCGCAGCCATTGCCTTTTATGGTAATCG
TGCGAGAGGGCGCAGGGACTTCCTTTGTCCCAAATCTGTGCGGAGCCGAAATCTGGGAGGCGCCGCCGCA
CCCCCTCTAGCGGGCGCGGGGCGAAGCGGTGCGGCGCCGGCAGGAAGGAAATGGGCGGGGAGGGCCTTCG
TGCGTCGCCGCGCCGCCGTCCCCTTCTCCCTCTCCAGCCTCGGGGCTGTCCGCGGGGGGACGGCTGCCTT
CGGGGGGGACGGGGCAGGGCGGGGTTCGGCTTCTGGCGTGTGACCGGCGGCTCTAGAGCCTCTGCTAACC
ATGTTCATGCCTTCTTCTTTTTCCTACAGCTCCTGGGCAACGTGCTGGTTATTGTGCTGTCTCATCATTT
TGGCAAAGAATTGCGGCCGTCTCAGGCCGAATTCGCCACCATGTGGTGGCGCCTGTGGTGGCTGCTGCTG
CTGCTGCTGCTGCTGTGGCCCATGGTGTGGGCCGACTACAAGGACGACGACGACAAGCTCGAGTGGAGGA
GCGGACCTGGGACAGCCACTGCAGCTTCCCAAGGAGGCTGCAAGGTGGTCGACGGAGTCGCTGACTGCCG
GGGTCTGAACCTTGCTTCGGTACCCAGCAGCCTCCCACCCCATTCCCGGATGCTCATTCTGGATGCTAAC
CCTCTCAAGGACCTGTGGAACCATTCCCTCCAGGCCTACCCACGCCTGGAGAACCTCAGCCTGCATAGCT
GTCACCTGGACCGTATCAGCCACTACGCCTTCCGAGAGCAAGGCCACTTACGCAACCTGGTTCTGGCAGA
CAACCGCCTCTCGGAGAACTACAAGGAGTCAGCCGCAGCACTCCACACCCTGCTGGGACTTCGGAGACTG
GACTTGTCTGGAAACTCCCTGACCGAAGACATGGCGGCTCTCATGCTTCAGAACCTCTCCTCGTTGGAGG
TTGTGTCCTTGGCAAGGAATACCCTCATGAGGCTCGACGACTCTATCTTTGAGGGCCTGGAACACCTTGT
AGAGCTAGATTTGCAGAGAAACTACATCTTTGAGATCGAGGGCGGGGCGTTTGACGGCTTGACTGAGCTG
AGGCGTCTCAACCTTGCCTATAACAACCTCCCCTGCATTGTGGACTTCAGCCTCACCCAGTTACGGTTCC
TCAACGTCAGTTATAACATCCTAGAGTGGTTCCTGGCAGCCAGGGAGGAGGTGGCCTTCGAATTGGAGAT
ACTGGACCTGTCTCACAACCAGCTGCTCTTCTTCCCACTCTTGCCTCAGTGCGGCAAGCTGCACACCCTC
CTGCTCCAGGACAACAACATGGGCTTCTACAGGGAGCTTTACAACACCTCCTCCCCGCAGGAGATGGTGG
CCCAGTTCCTTCTTGTGGACGGCAATGTGACTAACATCACAACTGTCAACCTCTGGGAGGAGTTTTCCTC
CAGCGACCTGTCAGCTCTTCGCTTCCTGGACATGAGCCAAAACCAGTTCCGGCACTTGCCGGATGGTTTC
CTGAAGAAGACACCTTCCCTTTCCCACCTGAACCTCAACCAGAACTGCCTGAAGATGCTCCACATCCGGG
AGCACGAGCCGCCGGGAGCACTCACCGAGCTGGATCTGAGCCACAACCAGTTGGCAGAGCTGCACCTGGC
TCCGGGGCTCACGGGCTCCCTCAGGAACCTCCGGGTGTTCAACCTGAGTTCCAACCAGCTCCTGGGGGTC
CCCACTGGCCTTTTCGACAATGCCAGCAGCATCACTACAATCGACATGAGTCACAATCAGATCTCACTTT
GTCCTCAGATGGTGCCCGTAGACTGGGAGGGGCCTCCCAGTTGTGTGGATTTCAGAAACATGGGCTCTTT
GAGGAGCCTTTCTCTGGACGGCTGTGGGCTGAAGGCATTACAAGACTGCCCGTTCCAGGGGACCTCCCTC
ACTCATTTAGACCTGTCTAGCAACTGGGGGGTTCTGAATGGGAGCATCAGCCCTCTCTGGGCTGTTGCCC
CGACATTACAGGTCCTGTCTCTCAGGGACGTGGGCCTTGGTTCTGGCGCTGCAGAGATGGACTTCTCTGC
GTTTGGGAATCTGCGGGCGTTGGATCTGTCGGGAAACTCCCTGACCAGCTTCCCAAAGTTCAAGGGCAGT
TTGGCCCTTCGGACTCTCGACCTCCGCAGAAACTCTCTCACGGCCCTCCCTCAGAGGGTTGTGTCCGAGC
AGCCTCTGAGGGGTCTGCAGACCATCTACCTCAGCCAGAACCCTTATGACTGCTGTGGGGTGGAAGGATG
GGGGGCCCTGCAGCAGCACTTCAAGACTGTTGCGGACTTGTCCATGGTCACTTGCAACCTCTCTTCCAAG
ATCGTCCGTGTGGTGGAGCTGCCCGAAGGCCTGCCTCAGGGCTGTAAGTGGGAACAGGTGGACACTGGTC
TCTTCTACCTCGTGCTCATCCTGCCCAGCTGCCTCACCCTGCTGGTGGCCTGTACTGTCGTCTTCCTCAC
TTTTAAGAAGCCTTTGCTTCAGGTCATCAAGAGCCGCTGCCACTGGTCCTCCATATACACCGGTTAAAGT
CGAGACTAGTATCGCGATAATTCACTCCTCAGGTGCAGGCTGCCTATCAGAAGGTGGTGGCTGGTGTGGC
CAATGCCCTGGCTCACAAATACCACTGAGATCTTTTTCCCTCTGCCAAAAATTATGGGGACATCATGAAG
CCCCTTGAGCATCTGACTTCTGGCTAATAAAGGAAATTTATTTTCATTGCAATAGTGTGTTGGAATTTTT
TGTGTCTCTCACTCGGAAGGACATATGGGAGGGCAAATCATTTAAAACATCAGAATGAGTATTTGGTTTA
GAGTTTGGCAACATATGCCCATATGCTGGCTGCCATGAACAAAGGTTGGCTATAAAGAGGTCATCAGTAT
ATGAAACAGCCCCCTGCTGTCCATTCCTTATTCCATAGAAAAGCCTTGACTTGAGGTTAGATTTTTTTTA
TATTTTGTTTTGTGTTATTTTTTTCTTTAACATCCCTAAAATTTTCCTTACATGTTTTACTAGCCAGATT
TTTCCTCCTCTCCTGACTACTCCCAGTCATAGCTGTCCCTCTTCTCTTATGGAGATCCCTCGACCTGCAG
CCCAAGCTTGGCGTAATCATGGTCATAGCTGTTTCCTGTGTGAAATTGTTATCCGCTCACAATTCCACAC
AACATACGAGCCGGAAGCATAAAGTGTAAAGCCTGGGGTGCCTAATGAGTGAGCTAACTCACATTAATTG
CGTTGCGCTCACTGCCCGCTTTCCAGTCGGGAAACCTGTCGTGCCAGCGGATCGATCCGCTGCATTAATG
AATCGGCCAACGCGCGGGGAGAGGCGGTTTGCGTATTGGGCGCTCTTCCGCTTCCTCGCTCACTGACTCG
CTGCGCTCGGTCGTTCGGCTGCGGCGAGCGGTATCAGCTCACTCAAAGGCGGTAATACGGTTATCCACAG
AATCAGGGGATAACGCAGGAAAGAACATGTGAGCAAAAGGCCAGCAAAAGGCCAGGAACCGTAAAAAGGC
CGCGTTGCTGGCGTTTTTCCATAGGCTCCGCCCCCCTGACGAGCATCACAAAAATCGACGCTCAAGTCAG
AGGTGGCGAAACCCGACAGGACTATAAAGATACCAGGCGTTTCCCCCTGGAAGCTCCCTCGTGCGCTCTC
CTGTTCCGACCCTGCCGCTTACCGGATACCTGTCCGCCTTTCTCCCTTCGGGAAGCGTGGCGCTTTCTCA
TAGCTCACGCTGTAGGTATCTCAGTTCGGTGTAGGTCGTTCGCTCCAAGCTGGGCTGTGTGCACGAACCC
CCCGTTCAGCCCGACCGCTGCGCCTTATCCGGTAACTATCGTCTTGAGTCCAACCCGGTAAGACACGACT
TATCGCCACTGGCAGCAGCCACTGGTAACAGGATTAGCAGAGCGAGGTATGTAGGCGGTGCTACAGAGTT
CTTGAAGTGGTGGCCTAACTACGGCTACACTAGAAGAACAGTATTTGGTATCTGCGCTCTGCTGAAGCCA
GTTACCTTCGGAAAAAGAGTTGGTAGCTCTTGATCCGGCAAACAAACCACCGCTGGTAGCGGTGGTTTTT
TTGTTTGCAAGCAGCAGATTACGCGCAGAAAAAAAGGATCTCAAGAAGATCCTTTGATCTTTTCTACGGG
GTCTGACGCTCAGTGGAACGAAAACTCACGTTAAGGGATTTTGGTCATGAGATTATCAAAAAGGATCTTC
ACCTAGATCCTTTTAAATTAAAAATGAAGTTTTAAATCAATCTAAAGTATATATGAGTAAACTTGGTCTG
ACAGTTACCAATGCTTAATCAGTGAGGCACCTATCTCAGCGATCTGTCTATTTCGTTCATCCATAGTTGC
CTGACTCCCCGTCGTGTAGATAACTACGATACGGGAGGGCTTACCATCTGGCCCCAGTGCTGCAATGATA
CCGCGAGACCCACGCTCACCGGCTCCAGATTTATCAGCAATAAACCAGCCAGCCGGAAGGGCCGAGCGCA
GAAGTGGTCCTGCAACTTTATCCGCCTCCATCCAGTCTATTAATTGTTGCCGGGAAGCTAGAGTAAGTAG
TTCGCCAGTTAATAGTTTGCGCAACGTTGTTGCCATTGCTACAGGCATCGTGGTGTCACGCTCGTCGTTT
GGTATGGCTTCATTCAGCTCCGGTTCCCAACGATCAAGGCGAGTTACATGATCCCCCATGTTGTGCAAAA
AAGCGGTTAGCTCCTTCGGTCCTCCGATCGTTGTCAGAAGTAAGTTGGCCGCAGTGTTATCACTCATGGT
TATGGCAGCACTGCATAATTCTCTTACTGTCATGCCATCCGTAAGATGCTTTTCTGTGACTGGTGAGTAC
TCAACCAAGTCATTCTGAGAATAGTGTATGCGGCGACCGAGTTGCTCTTGCCCGGCGTCAATACGGGATA
ATACCGCGCCACATAGCAGAACTTTAAAAGTGCTCATCATTGGAAAACGTTCTTCGGGGCGAAAACTCTC
AAGGATCTTACCGCTGTTGAGATCCAGTTCGATGTAACCCACTCGTGCACCCAACTGATCTTCAGCATCT
TTTACTTTCACCAGCGTTTCTGGGTGAGCAAAAACAGGAAGGCAAAATGCCGCAAAAAAGGGAATAAGGG
CGACACGGAAATGTTGAATACTCATACTCTTCCTTTTTCAATATTATTGAAGCATTTATCAGGGTTATTG
TCTCATGAGCGGATACATATTTGAATGTATTTAGAAAAATAAACAAATAGGGGTTCCGCGCACATTTCCC
CGAAAAGTGCCACCTGGGTCGACATTGATTATTGACTAGTTATTAATAGTAATCAATTACGGGGTCATTA
GTTCATAGCCCATATATGGAGTTCCGCGTTACATAACTTACGGTAAATGGCCCGCCTGGCTGACCGCCCA
ACGACCCCCGCCCATTGACGTCAATAATGACGTATGTTCCCATAGTAACGCCAATAGGGACTTTCCATTG
ACGTCAATGGGTGGAGTATTTACGGTAAACTGCCCACTTGGCAGTACATCAAGTGTATCATATGCCAAGT
ACGCCCCCTATTGACGTCAATGACGGTAAATGGCCCGCCTGGCATTATGCCCAGTACATGACCTTATGGG
ACTTTCCTACTTGGCAGTACATCTACGTATTAGTCATCGCTATTACCATGGTCGAGGTGAGCCCCACGTT
CTGCTTCACTCTCCCCATCTCCCCCCCCTCCCCACCCCCAATTTTGTATTTATTTATTTTTTAATTATTT
TGTGCAGCGATGGG
